>Addgene plasmid #58512 | VV220: CoChR(C108S)-eGFP in fck | depositor full sequence | sequence record 90428 | Verified sequence between 3860 and 5550 bp
GTCGACGGATCGGGAGATCTCCCGATCCCCTATGGTGCACTCTCAGTACAATCTGCTCTGATGCCGCATA
GTTAAGCCAGTATCTGCTCCCTGCTTGTGTGTTGGAGGTCGCTGAGTAGTGCGCGAGCAAAATTTAAGCT
ACAACAAGGCAAGGCTTGACCGACAATTGCATGAAGAATCTGCTTAGGGTTAGGCGTTTTGCGCTGCTTC
GCGATGTACGGGCCAGATATACGCGTTGACATTGATTATTGACTAGTTATTAATAGTAATCAATTACGGG
GTCATTAGTTCATAGCCCATATATGGAGTTCCGCGTTACATAACTTACGGTAAATGGCCCGCCTGGCTGA
CCGCCCAACGACCCCCGCCCATTGACGTCAATAATGACGTATGTTCCCATAGTAACGCCAATAGGGACTT
TCCATTGACGTCAATGGGTGGAGTATTTACGGTAAACTGCCCACTTGGCAGTACATCAAGTGTATCATAT
GCCAAGTACGCCCCCTATTGACGTCAATGACGGTAAATGGCCCGCCTGGCATTATGCCCAGTACATGACC
TTATGGGACTTTCCTACTTGGCAGTACATCTACGTATTAGTCATCGCTATTACCATGGTGATGCGGTTTT
GGCAGTACATCAATGGGCGTGGATAGCGGTTTGACTCACGGGGATTTCCAAGTCTCCACCCCATTGACGT
CAATGGGAGTTTGTTTTGGCACCAAAATCAACGGGACTTTCCAAAATGTCGTAACAACTCCGCCCCATTG
ACGCAAATGGGCGGTAGGCGTGTACGGTGGGAGGTCTATATAAGCAGCGCGTTTTGCCTGTACTGGGTCT
CTCTGGTTAGACCAGATCTGAGCCTGGGAGCTCTCTGGCTAACTAGGGAACCCACTGCTTAAGCCTCAAT
AAAGCTTGCCTTGAGTGCTTCAAGTAGTGTGTGCCCGTCTGTTGTGTGACTCTGGTAACTAGAGATCCCT
CAGACCCTTTTAGTCAGTGTGGAAAATCTCTAGCAGTGGCGCCCGAACAGGGACTTGAAAGCGAAAGGGA
AACCAGAGGAGCTCTCTCGACGCAGGACTCGGCTTGCTGAAGCGCGCACGGCAAGAGGCGAGGGGCGGCG
ACTGGTGAGTACGCCAAAAATTTTGACTAGCGGAGGCTAGAAGGAGAGAGATGGGTGCGAGAGCGTCAGT
ATTAAGCGGGGGAGAATTAGATCGCGATGGGAAAAAATTCGGTTAAGGCCAGGGGGAAAGAAAAAATATA
AATTAAAACATATAGTATGGGCAAGCAGGGAGCTAGAACGATTCGCAGTTAATCCTGGCCTGTTAGAAAC
ATCAGAAGGCTGTAGACAAATACTGGGACAGCTACAACCATCCCTTCAGACAGGATCAGAAGAACTTAGA
TCATTATATAATACAGTAGCAACCCTCTATTGTGTGCATCAAAGGATAGAGATAAAAGACACCAAGGAAG
CTTTAGACAAGATAGAGGAAGAGCAAAACAAAAGTAAGACCACCGCACAGCAAGCGGCCGCTGATCTTCA
GACCTGGAGGAGGAGATATGAGGGACAATTGGAGAAGTGAATTATATAAATATAAAGTAGTAAAAATTGA
ACCATTAGGAGTAGCACCCACCAAGGCAAAGAGAAGAGTGGTGCAGAGAGAAAAAAGAGCAGTGGGAATA
GGAGCTTTGTTCCTTGGGTTCTTGGGAGCAGCAGGAAGCACTATGGGCGCAGCGTCAATGACGCTGACGG
TACAGGCCAGACAATTATTGTCTGGTATAGTGCAGCAGCAGAACAATTTGCTGAGGGCTATTGAGGCGCA
ACAGCATCTGTTGCAACTCACAGTCTGGGGCATCAAGCAGCTCCAGGCAAGAATCCTGGCTGTGGAAAGA
TACCTAAAGGATCAACAGCTCCTGGGGATTTGGGGTTGCTCTGGAAAACTCATTTGCACCACTGCTGTGC
CTTGGAATGCTAGTTGGAGTAATAAATCTCTGGAACAGATTTGGAATCACACGACCTGGATGGAGTGGGA
CAGAGAAATTAACAATTACACAAGCTTAATACACTCCTTAATTGAAGAATCGCAAAACCAGCAAGAAAAG
AATGAACAAGAATTATTGGAATTAGATAAATGGGCAAGTTTGTGGAATTGGTTTAACATAACAAATTGGC
TGTGGTATATAAAATTATTCATAATGATAGTAGGAGGCTTGGTAGGTTTAAGAATAGTTTTTGCTGTACT
TTCTATAGTGAATAGAGTTAGGCAGGGATATTCACCATTATCGTTTCAGACCCACCTCCCAACCCCGAGG
GGACCCGACAGGCCCGAAGGAATAGAAGAAGAAGGTGGAGAGAGAGACAGAGACAGATCCATTCGATTAG
TGAACGGATCGGCACTGCGTGCGCCAATTCTGCAGACAAATGGCAGTATTCATCCACAATTTTAAAAGAA
AAGGGGGGATTGGGGGGTACAGTGCAGGGGAAAGAATAGTAGACATAATAGCAACAGACATACAAACTAA
AGAATTACAAAAACAAATTACAAAAATTCAAAATTTTCGGGTTTATTACAGGGACAGCAGAGATCCAGTT
TGGTTAATTAACATTATGGCCTTAGGTCACTTCATCTCCATGGGGTTCTTCTTCTGATTTTCTAGAAAAT
GAGATGGGGGTGCAGAGAGCTTCCTCAGTGACCTGCCCAGGGTCACATCAGAAATGTCAGAGCTAGAACT
TGAACTCAGATTACTAATCTTAAATTCCATGCCTTGGGGGCATGCAAGTACGATATACAGAAGGAGTGAA
CTCATTAGGGCAGATGACCAATGAGTTTAGGAAAGAAGAGTCCAGGGCAGGGTACATCTACACCACCCGC
CCAGCCCTGGGTGAGTCCAGCCACGTTCACCTCATTATAGTTGCCTCTCTCCAGTCCTACCTTGACGGGA
AGCACAAGCAGAAACTGGGACAGGAGCCCCAGGAGACCAAATCTTCATGGTCCCTCTGGGAGGATGGGTG
GGGAGAGCTGTGGCAGAGGCCTCAGGAGGGGCCCTGCTGCTCAGTGGTGACAGATAGGGGTGAGAAAGCA
GACAGAGTCATTCCGTCAGCATTCTGGGTCTGTTTGGTACTTCTTCTCACGCTAAGGTGGCGGTGTGATA
TGCACAATGGCTAAAAAGCAGGGAGAGCTGGAAAGAAACAAGGACAGAGACAGAGGCCAAGTCAACCAGA
CCAATTCCCAGAGGAAGCAAAGAAACCATTACAGAGACTACAAGGGGGAAGGGAAGGAGAGATGAATTAG
CTTCCCCTGTAAACCTTAGAACCCAGCTGTTGCCAGGGCAACGGGGCAATACCTGTCTCTTCAGAGGAGA
TGAAGTTGCCAGGGTAACTACATCCTGTCTTTCTCAAGGACCATCCCAGAATGTGGCACCCACTAGCCGT
TACCATAGCAACTGCCTCTTTGCCCCACTTAATCCCATCCCGTCTGTTAAAAGGGCCCTATAGTTGGAGG
TGGGGGAGGTAGGAAGAGCGATGATCACTTGTGGACTAAGTTTGTTCACATCCCCTTCTCCAACCCCCTC
AGTACATCACCCTGGGGGAACAGGGTCCACTTGCTCCTGGGCCCACACAGTCCTGCAGTATTGTGTATAT
AAGGCCAGGGCAAAGAGGAGCAGGTTTTAAAGTGAAAGGCAGGCAGGTGTTGGGGAGGCAGTTACCGGGG
CAACGGGAACAGGGCGTTTCGGAGGTGGTTGCCATGGGGACCTGGATGCTGACGAAGGCTCGCGAGGCTG
TGAGCAGCCACAGTGCCCTGCTCAGAAGCCCCAAGCTCGTCAGTCAAGCCGGTTCTCCGTTTGCACTCAG
GAGCACGGGCAGGCGAGTGGCCCCTAGTTCTGGGGGCAGCGGGGGATCCGCCACCATGCTGGGAAACGGC
AGCGCCATTGTGCCTATCGACCAGTGCTTTTGCCTGGCTTGGACCGACAGCCTGGGAAGCGATACAGAGC
AGCTGGTGGCCAACATCCTCCAGTGGTTCGCCTTCGGCTTCAGCATCCTGATCCTGATGTTCTACGCCTA
CCAGACTTGGAGAGCCACTTGCGGTTGGGAGGAGGTCTACGTCTGTTGCGTCGAGCTGACCAAGGTCATC
ATCGAGTTCTTCCACGAGTTCGACGACCCCAGCATGCTGTACCTGGCTAACGGACACCGAGTCCAGTGGC
TGAGATACGCAGAGTGGCTGCTGACTTCTCCCGTCATCCTGATCCACCTGAGCAACCTGACCGGCCTGAA
GGACGACTACAGCAAGCGGACCATGAGGCTGCTGGTGTCAGACGTGGGAACCATCGTGTGGGGAGCTACA
AGCGCCATGAGCACAGGCTACGTCAAGGTCATCTTCTTCGTGCTGGGTTGCATCTACGGCGCCAACACCT
TCTTCCACGCCGCCAAGGTGTATATCGAGAGCTACCACGTGGTGCCAAAGGGCAGACCTAGAACCGTCGT
GCGGATCATGGCTTGGCTGTTCTTCCTGTCTTGGGGCATGTTCCCCGTGCTGTTCGTCGTGGGACCAGAA
GGATTCGACGCCATCAGCGTGTACGGCTCTACCATTGGCCACACCATCATCGACCTCATGAGCAAGAATT
GTTGGGGCCTGCTGGGACACTATCTGAGAGTGCTGATCCACCAGCACATCATCATCTACGGCGACATCCG
GAAGAAGACCAAGATCAACGTGGCCGGCGAGGAGATGGAAGTGGAGACCATGGTGGACCAGGAGGACGAG
GAGACAGTGGCGGCACCGGTAGTAGCAGTGAGCAAGGGCGAGGAGCTGTTCACCGGGGTGGTGCCCATCC
TGGTCGAGCTGGACGGCGACGTAAACGGCCACAAGTTCAGCGTGTCCGGCGAGGGCGAGGGCGATGCCAC
CTACGGCAAGCTGACCCTGAAGTTCATTTGCACCACCGGCAAGCTGCCCGTGCCCTGGCCCACCCTCGTG
ACCACCCTGACCTACGGCGTGCAGTGCTTCAGCCGCTACCCCGACCACATGAAGCAGCACGACTTCTTCA
AGTCCGCCATGCCCGAAGGCTACGTCCAGGAGCGCACCATCTTCTTCAAGGACGACGGCAACTACAAGAC
CCGCGCCGAGGTGAAGTTCGAGGGCGACACCCTGGTGAACCGCATCGAGCTGAAGGGCATCGACTTCAAG
GAGGACGGCAACATCCTGGGGCACAAGCTGGAGTACAACTACAACAGCCACAACGTCTATATCATGGCCG
ACAAGCAGAAGAACGGCATCAAGGTGAACTTCAAGATCCGCCACAACATCGAGGACGGCAGCGTGCAGCT
CGCCGACCACTACCAGCAGAACACCCCCATCGGCGACGGCCCCGTGCTGCTGCCCGACAACCACTACCTG
AGCACCCAGTCCGCCCTGAGCAAAGACCCCAACGAGAAGCGCGATCACATGGTCCTGCTGGAGTTCGTGA
CCGCCGCCGGGATCACTCTCGGCATGGACGAGCTGTACAAGTAAGAATTCGATATCAAGCTTATCGATAA
TCAACCTCTGGATTACAAAATTTGTGAAAGATTGACTGGTATTCTTAACTATGTTGCTCCTTTTACGCTA
TGTGGATACGCTGCTTTAATGCCTTTGTATCATGCTATTGCTTCCCGTATGGCTTTCATTTTCTCCTCCT
TGTATAAATCCTGGTTGCTGTCTCTTTATGAGGAGTTGTGGCCCGTTGTCAGGCAACGTGGCGTGGTGTG
CACTGTGTTTGCTGACGCAACCCCCACTGGTTGGGGCATTGCCACCACCTGTCAGCTCCTTTCCGGGACT
TTCGCTTTCCCCCTCCCTATTGCCACGGCGGAACTCATCGCCGCCTGCCTTGCCCGCTGCTGGACAGGGG
CTCGGCTGTTGGGCACTGACAATTCCGTGGTGTTGTCGGGGAAATCATCGTCCTTTCCTTGGCTGCTCGC
CTGTGTTGCCACCTGGATTCTGCGCGGGACGTCCTTCTGCTACGTCCCTTCGGCCCTCAATCCAGCGGAC
CTTCCTTCCCGCGGCCTGCTGCCGGCTCTGCGGCCTCTTCCGCGTCTTCGCCTTCGCCCTCAGACGAGTC
GGATCTCCCTTTGGGCCGCCTCCCCGCATCGATACCGTCGACCTCGAGACCTAGAAAAACATGGAGCAAT
CACAAGTAGCAATACAGCAGCTACCAATGCTGATTGTGCCTGGCTAGAAGCACAAGAGGAGGAGGAGGTG
GGTTTTCCAGTCACACCTCAGGTACCTTTAAGACCAATGACTTACAAGGCAGCTGTAGATCTTAGCCACT
TTTTAAAAGAAAAGGGGGGACTGGAAGGGCTAATTCACTCCCAACGAAGACAAGATATCCTTGATCTGTG
GATCTACCACACACAAGGCTACTTCCCTGATTGGCAGAACTACACACCAGGGCCAGGGATCAGATATCCA
CTGACCTTTGGATGGTGCTACAAGCTAGTACCAGTTGAGCAAGAGAAGGTAGAAGAAGCCAATGAAGGAG
AGAACACCCGCTTGTTACACCCTGTGAGCCTGCATGGGATGGATGACCCGGAGAGAGAAGTATTAGAGTG
GAGGTTTGACAGCCGCCTAGCATTTCATCACATGGCCCGAGAGCTGCATCCGGACTGTACTGGGTCTCTC
TGGTTAGACCAGATCTGAGCCTGGGAGCTCTCTGGCTAACTAGGGAACCCACTGCTTAAGCCTCAATAAA
GCTTGCCTTGAGTGCTTCAAGTAGTGTGTGCCCGTCTGTTGTGTGACTCTGGTAACTAGAGATCCCTCAG
ACCCTTTTAGTCAGTGTGGAAAATCTCTAGCAGGGCCCGTTTAAACCCGCTGATCAGCCTCGACTGTGCC
TTCTAGTTGCCAGCCATCTGTTGTTTGCCCCTCCCCCGTGCCTTCCTTGACCCTGGAAGGTGCCACTCCC
ACTGTCCTTTCCTAATAAAATGAGGAAATTGCATCGCATTGTCTGAGTAGGTGTCATTCTATTCTGGGGG
GTGGGGTGGGGCAGGACAGCAAGGGGGAGGATTGGGAAGACAATAGCAGGCATGCTGGGGATGCGGTGGG
CTCTATGGCTTCTGAGGCGGAAAGAACCAGCTGGGGCTCTAGGGGGTATCCCC
[124 nt withheld, positions 7124-7247]
C
[91 nt withheld, positions 7249-7339]
A
[49 nt withheld, positions 7341-7389]
CCTTTGACGTTGGAGTCCACGTTCTTT
[37 nt withheld, positions 7417-7453]
ACCCTATCTCGGTCTATTCTTTTGATTTATAAGGGATTTTGCCGATTTCGGCCTATTGGTTAAAAAATGA
GCTGATTTAACAAAAATTTAACGCGAATTAATTCTGTGGAATGTGTGTCAGTTAGGGTGTGGAAAGTCCC
CAGGCTCCCCAGCAGGCAGAAGTATGCAAAGCATGCATCTCAATTAGTCAGCAACCAGGTGTGGAAAGTC
CCCAGGCTCCCCAGCAGGCAGAAGTATGCAAAGCATGCATCTCAATTAGTCAGCAACCATAGTCCCGCCC
CTAACTCCGCCCATCCCGCCCCTAACTCCGCCCAGTTCCGCCCATTCTCCGCCCCATGGCTGACTAATTT
TTTTTATTTATGCAGAGGCCGAGGCCGCCTCTGCCTCTGAGCTATTCCAGAAGTAGTGAGGAGGCTTTTT
TGGAGGCCTAGGCTTTTGCAAAAAGCTCCCGGGAGCTTGTATATCCATTTTCGGATCTGATCAGCACGTG
TTGACAATTAATCATCGGCATAGTATATCGGCATAGTATAATACGACAAGGTGAGGAACTAAACCATGGC
CAAGTTGACCAGTGCCGTTCCGGTGCTCACCGCGCGCGACGTCGCCGGAGCGGTCGAGTTCTGGACCGAC
CGGCTCGGGTTCTCCCGGGACTTCGTGGAGGACGACTTCGCCGGTGTGGTCCGGGACGACGTGACCCTGT
TCATCAGCGCGGTCCAGGACCAGGTGGTGCCGGACAACACCCTGGCCTGGGTGTGGGTGCGCGGCCTGGA
CGAGCTGTACGCCGAGTGGTCGGAGGTCGTGTCCACGAACTTCCGGGACGCCTCCGGGCCGGCCATGACC
GAGATCGGCGAGCAGCCGTGGGGGCGGGAGTTCGCCCTGCGCGACCCGGCCGGCAACTGCGTGCACTTCG
TGGCCGAGGAGCAGGACTGACACGTGCTACGAGATTTCGATTCCACCGCCGCCTTCTATGAAAGGTTGGG
CTTCGGAATCGTTTTCCGGGACGCCGGCTGGATGATCCTCCAGCGCGGGGATCTCATGCTGGAGTTCTTC
GCCCACCCCAACTTGTTTATTGCAGCTTATAATGGTTACAAATAAAGCAATAGCATCACAAATTTCACAA
ATAAAGCATTTTTTTCACTGCATTCTAGTTGTGGTTTGTCCAAACTCATCAATGTATCTTATCATGTCTG
TATACCGTCGACCTCTAGCTAGAGCTTGGCGTAATCATGGTCATAGCTGTTTCCTGTGTGAAATTGTTAT
CCGCTCACAATTCCACACAACATACGAGCCGGAAGCATAAAGTGTAAAGCCTGGGGTGCCTAATGAGTGA
GCTAACTCACATTAATTGCGTTGCGCTCACTGCCCGCTTTCCAGTCGGGAAACCTGTCGTGCCAGCTGCA
TTAATGAATCGGCCAACGCGCGGGGAGAGGCGGTTTGCGTATTGGGCGCTCTTCCGCTTCCTCGCTCACT
GACTCGCTGCGCTCGGTCGTTCGGCTGCGGCGAGCGGTATCAGCTCACTCAAAGGCGGTAATACGGTTAT
CCACAGAATCAGGGGATAACGCAGGAAAGAACATGTGAGCAAAAGGCCAGCAAAAGGCCAGGAACCGTAA
AAAGGCCGCGTTGCTGGCGTTTTTCCATAGGCTCCGCCCCCCTGACGAGCATCACAAAAATCGACGCTCA
AGTCAGAGGTGGCGAAACCCGACAGGACTATAAAGATACCAGGCGTTTCCCCCTGGAAGCTCCCTCGTGC
GCTCTCCTGTTCCGACCCTGCCGCTTACCGGATACCTGTCCGCCTTTCTCCCTTCGGGAAGCGTGGCGCT
TTCTCATAGCTCACGCTGTAGGTATCTCAGTTCGGTGTAGGTCGTTCGCTCCAAGCTGGGCTGTGTGCAC
GAACCCCCCGTTCAGCCCGACCGCTGCGCCTTATCCGGTAACTATCGTCTTGAGTCCAACCCGGTAAGAC
ACGACTTATCGCCACTGGCAGCAGCCACTGGTAACAGGATTAGCAGAGCGAGGTATGTAGGCGGTGCTAC
AGAGTTCTTGAAGTGGTGGCCTAACTACGGCTACACTAGAAGAACAGTATTTGGTATCTGCGCTCTGCTG
AAGCCAGTTACCTTCGGAAAAAGAGTTGGTAGCTCTTGATCCGGCAAACAAACCACCGCTGGTAGCGGTG
GTTTTTTTGTTTGCAAGCAGCAGATTACGCGCAGAAAAAAAGGATCTCAAGAAGATCCTTTGATCTTTTC
TACGGGGTCTGACGCTCAGTGGAACGAAAACTCACGTTAAGGGATTTTGGTCATGAGATTATCAAAAAGG
ATCTTCACCTAGATCCTTTTAAATTAAAAATGAAGTTTTAAATCAATCTAAAGTATATATGAGTAAACTT
GGTCTGACAGTTACCAATGCTTAATCAGTGAGGCACCTATCTCAGCGATCTGTCTATTTCGTTCATCCAT
AGTTGCCTGACTCCCCGTCGTGTAGATAACTACGATACGGGAGGGCTTACCATCTGGCCCCAGTGCTGCA
ATGATACCGCGAGACCCACGCTCACCGGCTCCAGATTTATCAGCAATAAACCAGCCAGCCGGAAGGGCCG
AGCGCAGAAGTGGTCCTGCAACTTTATCCGCCTCCATCCAGTCTATTAATTGTTGCCGGGAAGCTAGAGT
AAGTAGTTCGCCAGTTAATAGTTTGCGCAACGTTGTTGCCATTGCTACAGGCATCGTGGTGTCACGCTCG
TCGTTTGGTATGGCTTCATTCAGCTCCGGTTCCCAACGATCAAGGCGAGTTACATGATCCCCCATGTTGT
GCAAAAAAGCGGTTAGCTCCTTCGGTCCTCCGATCGTTGTCAGAAGTAAGTTGGCCGCAGTGTTATCACT
CATGGTTATGGCAGCACTGCATAATTCTCTTACTGTCATGCCATCCGTAAGATGCTTTTCTGTGACTGGT
GAGTACTCAACCAAGTCATTCTGAGAATAGTGTATGCGGCGACCGAGTTGCTCTTGCCCGGCGTCAATAC
GGGATAATACCGCGCCACATAGCAGAACTTTAAAAGTGCTCATCATTGGAAAACGTTCTTCGGGGCGAAA
ACTCTCAAGGATCTTACCGCTGTTGAGATCCAGTTCGATGTAACCCACTCGTGCACCCAACTGATCTTCA
GCATCTTTTACTTTCACCAGCGTTTCTGGGTGAGCAAAAACAGGAAGGCAAAATGCCGCAAAAAAGGGAA
TAAGGGCGACACGGAAATGTTGAATACTCATACTCTTCCTTTTTCAATATTATTGAAGCATTTATCAGGG
TTATTGTCTCATGAGCGGATACATATTTGAATGTATTTAGAAAAATAAACAAATAGGGGTTCCGCGCACA
TTTCCCCGAAAAGTGCCACCTGAC
Features (pLannotate 1.2.2; 31 found; start..end, strand, type, name):
     31..83      -  misc_feature   bom (fragment): basis of mobility region from pBR322
    238..617     +  enhancer       CMV enhancer: human cytomegalovirus immediate early enhancer
    618..817     +  promoter       CMV promoter: human cytomegalovirus (CMV) immediate early promoter
    835..1015    +  LTR            5' LTR (truncated): truncated 5' long terminal repeat (LTR) from HIV-1
   1062..1187    +  misc_feature   HIV-1 Ψ: packaging signal of human immunodeficiency virus type 1
   1171..1534    +  CDS            HIV-1 gag (fragment): gag protein from human immunodeficiency virus 1; gag
   1680..1913    +  misc_feature   RRE: The Rev response element (RRE) of HIV-1 allows for Rev-dependent mRNA export from the nucleus to the cytoplasm.
   2290..2390    +  CDS            Rev (fragment): human immunodeficiency virus 1 (HIV-1) Rev protein; rev; enhances nuclear export of unspliced and incompletely spliced viral mRNAs
   2440..2557    +  misc_feature   cPPT/CTS: central polypurine tract and central termination sequence of HIV-1
   2602..3890    +  promoter       CaMKII promoter: promoter for the mouse calcium/calmodulin-dependent kinase II α subunit
   3906..4769    +  CDS            CoChR: high-photocurrent channelrhodopsin from Chloromonas oogama (Shemesh et al., 2017)
   4788..5504    +  CDS            EGFP: the original enhanced GFP (Yang et al., 1996) mammalian codon-optimized
   5505..5529    +  misc_feature   MCS (fragment): pBluescript multiple cloning site
   5529..6117    +  misc_feature   WPRE: woodchuck hepatitis virus posttranscriptional regulatory element
   6054..6635    +  CDS            nef (fragment): NEF_HV1H2 - Experimental evidence at protein level: Swiss-Prot protein existence level 1. Extracellular Nef protein targets CD4(+) T-lymphocytes for apoptosis by interacting with CXCR4 surface receptors. From Human immunodeficiency virus type 1 group M subtype B (isolate HXB2) (HIV-1).
   6642..6822    +  LTR            5' LTR (truncated): truncated 5' long terminal repeat (LTR) from HIV-1
   6854..7078    +  polyA_signal   bGH poly(A) signal: bovine growth hormone polyadenylation signal
   7082..7103    +  promoter       SV40 promoter (fragment): SV40 enhancer and early promoter
   7124..7552    +  rep_origin     f1 ori (sequence partly withheld): f1 bacteriophage origin of replication; arrow indicates direction of (+) strand synthesis
   7566..7895    +  promoter       SV40 promoter: SV40 enhancer and early promoter
   7943..7990    +  promoter       EM7 promoter: synthetic bacterial promoter&nbsp
   8009..8383    +  CDS            BleoR: antibiotic-binding protein; Sh ble from Streptoalloteichus hindustanus; confers resistance to bleomycin, phleomycin, and Zeocin™
   8393..8518    +  CDS            ble (fragment): BLE_KLEPN - Experimental evidence at protein level: Swiss-Prot protein existence level 1. Binding protein with a strong affinity to the bleomycin family of antibiotics. Binds to CL990; an antimitotic-antibiotic compound. From Klebsiella pneumoniae.
   8513..8634    +  polyA_signal   SV40 poly(A) signal: SV40 polyadenylation signal
   8705..8727    -  protein_bind   lac operator (fragment): The lac repressor binds to the lac operator to inhibit transcription in E. coli. This inhibition can be relieved by adding lactose or isopropyl-β-D-thiogalactopyranoside (IPTG). lac repressor encoded by lacI
   8731..8761    -  promoter       lac promoter: promoter for the E. coli lac operon
   8776..8797    -  protein_bind   CAP binding site: CAP binding activates transcription in the presence of cAMP. E. coli catabolite activator protein
   8810..8902    -  CDS            lacI (fragment): lac repressor; lacI; The lac repressor binds to the lac operator to inhibit transcription in E. coli. This inhibition can be relieved by adding lactose or isopropyl-β-D-thiogalactopyranoside (IPTG).
   9085..9673    -  rep_origin     ori: high-copy-number ColE1/pMB1/pBR322/pUC origin of replication
   9844..10704   -  CDS            AmpR: β-lactamase; bla; confers resistance to ampicillin, carbenicillin, and related antibiotics
  10705..10809   -  promoter       AmpR promoter: bla
