[The description below was written by a language model from this plasmid's Addgene catalogue record and pLannotate feature annotations shown in this document.]
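Description:
VV220: CoChR(C108S)-eGFP in fck is a lentiviral transfer plasmid for mammalian expression, built on the FCK(1.3)GW backbone. It is used to express a step-function variant of the Chloromonas oogama channelrhodopsin CoChR in neurons. In bacteria it is maintained through a high-copy ColE1/pUC-type origin and selected with ampicillin (AmpR). The record specifies a recombination-deficient E. coli strain, which is usual for plasmids that carry repeated LTR sequences. An f1 origin is also annotated, as is an SV40/EM7-driven BleoR cassette outside the viral genome.

The viral portion has a chimeric CMV enhancer/promoter fused to a truncated HIV-1 5' LTR. This is followed by the Ψ packaging signal with a partial gag sequence, the RRE for Rev-dependent RNA export, and the cPPT/CTS element. The internal expression cassette uses the mouse α-CaMKII promoter, about 1.3 kb as annotated, to drive CoChR fused at its C terminus to EGFP. The insert was cloned between BamHI and EcoRI sites. A WPRE downstream enhances transcript expression, and a second truncated LTR and a bGH polyadenylation signal close the unit.

The Cys108-to-Ser change corresponds to the C128S mutation of ChR2. That mutation defines bistable "step function" opsins, whose conducting state persists long after a brief light pulse. The EGFP fusion lets expressing cells be identified. The associated work concerns imaging GFP-based reporters in neurons together with multiwavelength optogenetic control.

The depositor's full sequence is 10,837 nt, longer than the catalogue's stated total of 10,059 bp. Only the region spanning the insert is marked as verified.
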