Addgene plasmid #58512: VV220: CoChR(C108S)-eGFP in fck
Purpose: Expresses CoChR with the C108S (step function opsin) mutation fused to eGFP under the a-CamKII promoter
Depositing lab: Adam Cohen. Depositing organization: Harvard University. Publication: Imaging GFP-Based Reporters in Neurons with Multiwavelength Optogenetic Control. Venkatachalam V, Cohen AE. Biophys J. 2014 Oct 7;107(7):1554-63. doi: 10.1016/j.bpj.2014.08.020. PubMed 25296307.
Backbone
  Vector backbone: FCK(1.3)GW, from Addgene 22217
  Backbone size w/o insert (bp): 9240
  Total vector size (bp): 10059
  Vector type: Mammalian Expression, Lentiviral
Growth in bacteria
  Bacterial resistance: Ampicillin, 100 μg/mL
  Growth temperature: 37°C
  Growth strain: Stbl3
  Growth instructions: Use recombinase-free E. coli
  Copy number: Unknown
Gene/Insert
  Gene/Insert name: CoChR(C108S)-eGFP (alt name: Channelrhodopsin from Chloromonas oogama)
  Species: Chloromonas oogama
  Insert size (bp): 1600
  Mutation: changed Cysteine 108 to Serine
  Promoter: a-CamKII
  Tag / fusion protein: eGFP (C terminal on insert)
  Cloning method: Restriction Enzyme; 5′ cloning site BamHI (not destroyed); 3′ cloning site EcoRI (not destroyed)
  Sequencing primers: 5′ GCTCGTCAATCAAGCTGGTTC; 3′ CCACATAGCGTAAAAGGAGCAAC
Resource information
  A portion of this plasmid was derived from a plasmid made by: We received this gene (CoChR) from Nathan Klapoetke in the Boyden Lab at MIT; we made the C108S point mutation in CoChR and cloned it into the fck vector. Note that C108 in CoChR is homologous to the C128 in ChR2; the ChR2(C128S) was first made by Berndt et al (reference: Bi-stable neural state switches. Berndt et al (Nat Neurosci. 2009 Feb. 12(2):229-34.)
Terms and licenses: Academic/Nonprofit Terms; Industry Terms: Not Available to Industry
Depositor comments: CoChR was published in: Klapoetke, N. C., Y. Murata, S.S. Kim, S.R. Pulver, A. Birdsey-Benson, Y.K. Cho, T.K. Morimoto, A.S. Chuong, E.J. Carpenter and Z. Tian. 2014. Independent optical excitation of distinct neural populations. Nat. Meth. 11, 338-346.
How to cite: VV220: CoChR(C108S)-eGFP in fck was a gift from Adam Cohen (Addgene plasmid # 58512 ; http://n2t.net/addgene:58512 ; RRID:Addgene_58512)
