>Addgene plasmid #58512 | VV220: CoChR(C108S)-eGFP in fck | addgene partial sequence | sequence record 91870 | mCaMKIIapro-F 5'-gcctctttgccccacttaat-3'
TATAGTTGGAGGTGGGGGAGGTAGGAAGAGCGATGATCACTTGTGGACTAAGTTTGTTCGCATCCCCTTC
TCCAACCCCCTCAGTACATCACCCTGGGGGAACAGGGTCCACTTGCTCCTGGGCCCACACAGTCCTGCAG
TATTGTGTATATAAGGCCAGGGCAAAGAGGAGCAGGTTTTAAAGTGAAAGGCAGGCAGGTGTTGGGGAGG
CAGTTACCGGGGCAACGGGAACAGGGCGTTTCGGAGGTGGTTGCCATGGGGACCTGGATGCTGACGAAGG
CTCGCGAGGCTGTGAGCAGCCACAGTGCCCTGCTCAGAAGCCCCAAGCTCGTCAGTCAAGCCGGTTCTCC
GTTTGCACTCAGGAGCACGGGCAGGCGAGTGGCCCCTAGTTCTGGGGGCAGCGGGGGATCCGCCACCATG
CTGGGAAACGGCAGCGCCATTGTGCCTATCGACCAGTGCTTTTGCCTGGCTTGGACCGACAGCCTGGGAA
GCGATACAGAGCAGCTGGTGGCCAACATCCTCCAGTGGTTCGCCTTCGGCTTCAGCATCCTGATCCTGAT
GTTCTACGCCTACCAGACTTGGAGAGCCACTTGCGGTTGGGAGGAGGTCTACGTCTGTTGCGTCGAGCTG
ACCAAGGTCATCATCGAGTTCTTCCACGAGTTCGACGACCCCAGCATGCTGTACCTGGCTAACGGACACC
GAGTCCAGTGGCTGAGATACGCAGAGTGGCTGCTGACTTCTCCCGTCATCCTGATCCACCTGA
