>Addgene plasmid #58512 | VV220: CoChR(C108S)-eGFP in fck | addgene partial sequence | sequence record 92105 | WPRE-R 5'-CATAGCGTAAAAGGAGCAACA-3'
AATTTTGTAATCCAGAGGTTGATTATCGATAAGCTTGATATCGAATTCTTACTTGTACAGCTCGTCCATG
CCGAGAGTGATCCCGGCGGCGGTCACGAACTCCAGCAGGACCATGTGATCGCGCTTCTCGTTGGGGTCTT
TGCTCAGGGCGGACTGGGTGCTCAGGTAGTGGTTGTCGGGCAGCAGCACGGGGCCGTCGCCGATGGGGGT
GTTCTGCTGGTAGTGGTCGGCGAGCTGCACGCTGCCGTCCTCGATGTTGTGGCGGATCTTGAAGTTCACC
TTGATGCCGTTCTTCTGCTTGTCGGCCATGATATAGACGTTGTGGCTGTTGTAGTTGTACTCCAGCTTGT
GCCCCAGGATGTTGCCGTCCTCCTTGAAGTCGATGCCCTTCAGCTCGATGCGGTTCACCAGGGTGTCGCC
CTCGAACTTCACCTCGGCGCGGGTCTTGTAGTTGCCGTCGTCCTTGAAGAAGATGGTGCGCTCCTGGACG
TAGCCTTCGGGCATGGCGGACTTGAAGAAGTCGTGCTGCTTCATGTGGTCGGGGTAGCGGCTGAAGCACT
GCACGCCGTAGGTCAGGGTGGTCACGAGGGTGGGCCAGGGCACGGGCAGCTTGCCGGTGGTGCAAATGAA
CTTCAGGGTCAGCTTGCCGTAGGTGGCATCGCCCTCGCCCTCGCCGGACACGCTGAACTTGTGGCCGTTT
ACGTCGCCGTCCAGCTCGACCAGGATGGGCACCACCCCGGTGAACAGCTCCTCGCCCTTGCTCACTGCTA
CTACCGGTGCCGCCACTGTCTCCTCGTCCTCCTGGTCCACCATGGTCTCCACT
